Addgene plasmid #48348: pDONR P4-P1R-EGFP
Purpose: Contributes the coding sequence for EGFP as the 5’-module during MultiSite Gateway-cloning of chimeric cDNAs encoding three-part fusion proteins.
Depositing lab: Anna Planas & Tomas Santalucia. Depositing organization: Instituto de Investigaciones Biomedicas Agusto Pi i Sunyer. Publication: A plasmid toolkit for cloning chimeric cDNAs encoding customized fusion proteins into any Gateway destination expression vector. Buj R, Iglesias N, Planas AM, Santalucia T. BMC Mol Biol. 2013 Aug 20;14(1):18. doi: 10.1186/1471-2199-14-18. PubMed 23957834.
Backbone
  Vector backbone: pDONRP4-P1R
  Backbone manufacturer: Life Technologies/Invitrogen
  Backbone size w/o insert (bp): 2655
  Total vector size (bp): 3363
  Vector type: Gateway entry vector
Growth in bacteria
  Bacterial resistance: Kanamycin, 50 μg/mL
  Growth temperature: 37°C
  Growth strain: Top10
  Copy number: High Copy
Gene/Insert
  Gene/Insert name: EGFP
  Species: Synthetic; Aequorea victoria
  Insert size (bp): 708
  Mutation: Contains a Kozak sequence. Does not contain a stop codon. Aminoacid 40 is valine in our sequence, while it is phenylalanine in other EGFP sequences. This does not seem to affect fluorescence.
  Promoter: none
  Cloning method: Gateway Cloning
  Sequencing primers: 5′ M13 forward (-20); 3′ M13 reverse
Resource information
  A portion of this plasmid was derived from a plasmid made by: Clontech
Terms and licenses: Academic/Nonprofit Terms; Industry Terms: Not Available to Industry
How to cite: pDONR P4-P1R-EGFP was a gift from Anna Planas & Tomas Santalucia (Addgene plasmid # 48348 ; http://n2t.net/addgene:48348 ; RRID:Addgene_48348)
