[The description below was written by a language model from this plasmid's Addgene catalogue record and pLannotate feature annotations shown in this document.]
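Description:
pDONR P4-P1R-EGFP is a MultiSite Gateway entry clone built on the commercial pDONR P4-P1R donor backbone, giving a plasmid of about 3.4 kb. It is propagated in E. coli as a high-copy plasmid through a ColE1/pUC-type origin and is selected with kanamycin via an aminoglycoside phosphotransferase gene. Upstream of the cloning region lie the rrnB T1 and T2 transcription terminators, which insulate the insert from read-through transcription. A T7 promoter sits downstream in reverse orientation, and M13 forward and reverse priming sites flank the cassette for sequencing. The short lacI and lacZα matches in the annotation are backbone remnants rather than functional genes.

The payload is a roughly 0.7 kb EGFP coding sequence, the mammalian codon-optimised enhanced variant of Aequorea victoria GFP. It has no promoter of its own, carries a Kozak sequence at its start and deliberately lacks a stop codon. The depositors note that residue 40 is valine rather than the usual phenylalanine, which does not seem to affect fluorescence. The automated annotation flanks the insert with an attL-type site containing an attB4 core on the 5′ side and attR1 on the 3′ side. This fits the attL4/attR1 arrangement expected of a clone made by BP recombination into this donor vector.

In a multi-fragment LR reaction these sites place EGFP as the first, 5′ module, joined in frame to a middle and a 3′ module from companion entry clones. Because EGFP supplies the translation start and reads through into the next segment, the result is a three-part chimeric cDNA encoding an N-terminally EGFP-tagged fusion protein. Expression depends entirely on the promoter of the chosen Gateway destination vector.
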