Features (pLannotate 1.2.2; 11 found; start..end, strand, type, name):
    121..213     +  CDS            lacI (fragment): lac repressor; lacI; The lac repressor binds to the lac operator to inhibit transcription in E. coli. This inhibition can be relieved by adding lactose or isopropyl-β-D-thiogalactopyranoside (IPTG).
    268..295     -  terminator     rrnB T2 terminator: transcription terminator T2 from the E. coli rrnB gene
    427..470     +  terminator     rrnB T1 terminator: Escherichia coli rrnB; transcription terminator T1 from the E. coli rrnB gene
    517..553     -  CDS            lacZα (fragment): LacZα fragment of β-galactosidase; lacZ fragment
    592..677     +  protein_bind   attL1 (fragment): mutant version of attL; recombination site for the Gateway® LR reaction LR Clonase™
    668..688     +  protein_bind   attB4: mutant version of attB; core recombination site for the Gateway® BP reaction BP Clonase™
    694..1408    +  CDS            EGFP (fragment): the original enhanced GFP (Yang et al., 1996) mammalian codon-optimized
   1408..1532    +  protein_bind   attR1: mutant version of attR; recombination site for the Gateway® LR reaction LR Clonase™
   1605..1623    -  promoter       T7 promoter: promoter for bacteriophage T7 RNA polymerase
   1757..2566    +  CDS            KanR: aminoglycoside phosphotransferase; aph(3')-Ia; confers resistance to kanamycin in bacteria or G418 (Geneticin®) in eukaryotes
   2713..3301    +  rep_origin     ori: high-copy-number ColE1/pMB1/pBR322/pUC origin of replication
>Addgene plasmid #48348 | pDONR P4-P1R-EGFP | depositor full sequence | sequence record 70559 | pDONR P4-P1R-EGFP sequence 3363 bps
CTTTCCTGCGTTATCCCCTGATTCTGTGGATAACCGTATTACCGCCTTTGAGTGAGCTGATACCGCTCGC
CGCAGCCGAACGACCGAGCGCAGCGAGTCAGTGAGCGAGGAAGCGGAAGAGCGCCCAATACGCAAACCGC
CTCTCCCCGCGCGTTGGCCGATTCATTAATGCAGCTGGCACGACAGGTTTCCCGACTGGAAAGCGGGCAG
TGAGCGCAACGCAATTAATACGCGTACCGCTAGCCAGGAAGAGTTTGTAGAAACGCAAAAAGGCCATCCG
TCAGGATGGCCTTCTGCTTAGTTTGATGCCTGGCAGTTTATGGCGGGCGTCCTGCCCGCCACCCTCCGGG
CCGTTGCTTCACAACGTTCAAATCCGCTCCCGGCGGATTTGTCCTACTCAGGAGAGCGTTCACCGACAAA
CAACAGATAAAACGAAAGGCCCAGTCTTCCGACTGAGCCTTTCGTTTTATTTGATGCCTGGCAGTTCCCT
ACTCTCGCGTTAACGCTAGCATGGATGTTTTCCCAGTCACGACGTTGTAAAACGACGGCCAGTCTTAAGC
TCGGGCCCGCGTTAACGCTACCATGGAGCTCCAAATAATGATTTTATTTTGACTGATAGTGACCTGTTCG
TTGCAACAAATTGATAAGCAATGCTTTTTTATAATGCCAACTTTGTATAGAAAAGTTGCCACCATGGTGA
GCAAGGGCGAGGAGCTGTTCACCGGGGTGGTGCCCATCCTGGTCGAGCTGGACGGCGACGTAAACGGCCA
CAAGGTCAGCGTGTCCGGCGAGGGCGAGGGCGATGCCACCTACGGCAAGCTGACCCTGAAGTTCATCTGC
ACCACCGGCAAGCTGCCCGTGCCCTGGCCCACCCTCGTGACCACCCTGACCTACGGCGTGCAGTGCTTCA
GCCGCTACCCCGACCACATGAAGCAGCACGACTTCTTCAAGTCCGCCATGCCCGAAGGCTACGTCCAGGA
GCGCACCATCTTCTTCAAGGACGACGGCAACTACAAGACCCGCGCCGAGGTGAAGTTCGAGGGCGACACC
CTGGTGAACCGCATCGAGCTGAAGGGCATCGACTTCAAGGAGGACGGCAACATCCTGGGGCACAAGCTGG
AGTACAACTACAACAGCCACAACGTCTATATCATGGCCGACAAGCAGAAGAACGGCATCAAGGTGAACTT
CAAGATCCGCCACAACATCGAGGACGGCAGCGTGCAGCTCGCCGACCACTACCAGCAGAACACCCCCATC
GGCGACGGCCCCGTGCTGCTGCCCGACAACCACTACCTGAGCACCCAGTCCGCCCTGAGCAAAGACCCCA
ACGAGAAGCGCGATCACATGGTCCTGCTGGAGTTCGTGACCGCCGCCGGGATCACTCTCGGCATGGACGA
GCTGTACACAAGTTTGTACAAAAAAGTTGAACGAGAAACGTAAAATGATATAAATATCAATATATTAAAT
TAGATTTTGCATAAAAAACAGACTACATAATACTGTAAAACACAACATATGCAGTCACTATGAACCAACT
ACTTAGATGGTATTAGTGACCTGTAGAATTCGAGCTCTAGAGCTGCAGGGCGGCCGCGATATCCCCTATA
GTGAGTCGTATTACATGGTCATAGCTGTTTCCTGGCAGCTCTGGCCCGTGTCTCAAAATCTCTGATGTTA
CATTGCACAAGATAAAAATATATCATCATGAACAATAAAACTGTCTGCTTACATAAACAGTAATACAAGG
GGTGTTATGAGCCATATTCAACGGGAAACGTCGAGGCCGCGATTAAATTCCAACATGGATGCTGATTTAT
ATGGGTATAAATGGGCTCGCGATAATGTCGGGCAATCAGGTGCGACAATCTATCGCTTGTATGGGAAGCC
CGATGCGCCAGAGTTGTTTCTGAAACATGGCAAAGGTAGCGTTGCCAATGATGTTACAGATGAGATGGTC
AGACTAAACTGGCTGACGGAATTTATGCCTCTTCCGACCATCAAGCATTTTATCCGTACTCCTGATGATG
CATGGTTACTCACCACTGCGATCCCCGGAAAAACAGCATTCCAGGTATTAGAAGAATATCCTGATTCAGG
TGAAAATATTGTTGATGCGCTGGCAGTGTTCCTGCGCCGGTTGCATTCGATTCCTGTTTGTAATTGTCCT
TTTAACAGCGATCGCGTATTTCGTCTCGCTCAGGCGCAATCACGAATGAATAACGGTTTGGTTGATGCGA
GTGATTTTGATGACGAGCGTAATGGCTGGCCTGTTGAACAAGTCTGGAAAGAAATGCATAAACTTTTGCC
ATTCTCACCGGATTCAGTCGTCACTCATGGTGATTTCTCACTTGATAACCTTATTTTTGACGAGGGGAAA
TTAATAGGTTGTATTGATGTTGGACGAGTCGGAATCGCAGACCGATACCAGGATCTTGCCATCCTATGGA
ACTGCCTCGGTGAGTTTTCTCCTTCATTACAGAAACGGCTTTTTCAAAAATATGGTATTGATAATCCTGA
TATGAATAAATTGCAGTTTCATTTGATGCTCGATGAGTTTTTCTAATCAGAATTGGTTAATTGGTTGTAA
CACTGGCAGAGCATTACGCTGACTTGACGGGACGGCGCAAGCTCATGACCAAAATCCCTTAACGTGAGTT
ACGCGTCGTTCCACTGAGCGTCAGACCCCGTAGAAAAGATCAAAGGATCTTCTTGAGATCCTTTTTTTCT
GCGCGTAATCTGCTGCTTGCAAACAAAAAAACCACCGCTACCAGCGGTGGTTTGTTTGCCGGATCAAGAG
CTACCAACTCTTTTTCCGAAGGTAACTGGCTTCAGCAGAGCGCAGATACCAAATACTGTCCTTCTAGTGT
AGCCGTAGTTAGGCCACCACTTCAAGAACTCTGTAGCACCGCCTACATACCTCGCTCTGCTAATCCTGTT
ACCAGTGGCTGCTGCCAGTGGCGATAAGTCGTGTCTTACCGGGTTGGACTCAAGACGATAGTTACCGGAT
AAGGCGCAGCGGTCGGGCTGAACGGGGGGTTCGTGCACACAGCCCAGCTTGGAGCGAACGACCTACACCG
AACTGAGATACCTACAGCGTGAGCATTGAGAAAGCGCCACGCTTCCCGAAGGGAGAAAGGCGGACAGGTA
TCCGGTAAGCGGCAGGGTCGGAACAGGAGAGCGCACGAGGGAGCTTCCAGGGGGAAACGCCTGGTATCTT
TATAGTCCTGTCGGGTTTCGCCACCTCTGACTTGAGCGTCGATTTTTGTGATGCTCGTCAGGGGGGCGGA
GCCTATGGAAAAACGCCAGCAACGCGGCCTTTTTACGGTTCCTGGCCTTTTGCTGGCCTTTTGCTCACAT
GTT
