>Addgene plasmid #48348 | pDONR P4-P1R-EGFP | addgene partial sequence | sequence record 72999 | M13pUC-Fwd 5'-CCCAGTCACGACGTTGTAAAACG-3'
AGCTCCAAATAATGATTTTATTTTGACTGATAGTGACCTGTTCGTTGCAACAAATTGATAAGCAATGCTT
TTTTATAATGCCAACTTTGTATAGAAAAGTTGCCACCATGGTGAGCAAGGGCGAGGAGCTGTTCACCGGG
GTGGTGCCCATCCTGGTCGAGCTGGACGGCGACGTAAACGGCCACAAGGTCAGCGTGTCCGGCGAGGGCG
AGGGCGATGCCACCTACGGCAAGCTGACCCTGAAGTTCATCTGCACCACCGGCAAGCTGCCCGTGCCCTG
GCCCACCCTCGTGACCACCCTGACCTACGGCGTGCAGTGCTTCAGCCGCTACCCCGACCACATGAAGCAG
CACGACTTCTTCAAGTCCGCCATGCCCGAAGGCTACGTCCAGGAGCGCACCATCTTCTTCAAGGACGACG
GCAACTACAAGACCCGCGCCGAGGTGAAGTTCGAGGGCGACACCCTGGTGAACCGCATCGAGCTGAAGGG
CATCGACTTCAAGGAGGACGGCAACATCCTGGGGCACAAGCTGGAGTACAACTACAACAGCCACAACGTC
TATATCATGGCCGACAAGCAGAAGAACGGCATCAAGGTGAACTTCAAGATCCGCCACAACATCGAGGACG
GCAGCGTGCAGCTCGCCGACCACTACCAGCAGAACACCCCCATCGGCGACGGCCCCGTGCTGCTGCCCGA
CAACCACTACCTGAGCACCCAGTCCGCCCTGAGCAAAGACCCCAACGAGAAGCGCGATCACATGGTCCTG
CTGGAGTTCGTGACCGCCGCCGGGATCACTCTCGGCATGGACGAGCTGTACACAAGTTTGTACAAAAAAG
TTGAACGAGAAACGTAAAATGATATAAATATCAATATATTAAATTAGATTTTGCATAAAAAACAGACTAC
ATAATACTGTAAAACACAACATATGCAGTCACTATGAACCA
